Addgene plasmid #104584: pRVL-6
Purpose: Contains human IgG1 CH1/mutated CH2/CH3 domains, for cloning of antibody VH domains using SapI restriction enzyme. Abolished Fc-mediated immune effector functions
Depositing lab: Daniel Christ. Depositing organization: Garvan Institute of Medical Research. Publication: Expression of IgG Monoclonals with Engineered Immune Effector Functions. Vazquez-Lombardi R, Nevoltris D, Rouet R, Christ D. Methods Mol Biol. 2018;1827:313-334. doi: 10.1007/978-1-4939-8648-4_16. PubMed 30196504.
Backbone
  Vector backbone: pCEP4
  Backbone manufacturer: Invitrogen (Thermo Fisher)
  Backbone size w/o insert (bp): 10143
  Total vector size (bp): 11229
  Vector type: Mammalian Expression
  Selectable markers: Hygromycin
Growth in bacteria
  Bacterial resistance: Ampicillin, 100 μg/mL
  Growth temperature: 37°C
  Growth strain: DH5alpha
  Growth instructions: 250 rpm
  Copy number: High Copy
Gene/Insert
  Gene/Insert name: Human IgG1 CH1/CH2/CH3 (mutated, no effector functions)
  Species: H. sapiens (human)
  Insert size (bp): 1086
  Mutation: L234A/L235E/G237A and K322A/P331S
  Entrez Gene: IGHG1
  Promoter: CMV
  Cloning method: Restriction Enzyme; 5′ cloning site KpnI (not destroyed); 3′ cloning site BamHI (not destroyed)
  Sequencing primers: 5′ GAGGTCTATATAAGCAGAGC; 3′ GCTTATAATGGTTACAAATAAAGC
Terms and licenses: Academic/Nonprofit Terms; Industry Terms: Not Available to Industry
Depositor comments: Addgene NGS results found A250G, A253G, A258G, A295G, A297G, and A300G within the EBNA1 translation on the pCEP4 backbone compared to YP_401677.1
How to cite: pRVL-6 was a gift from Daniel Christ (Addgene plasmid # 104584 ; http://n2t.net/addgene:104584 ; RRID:Addgene_104584)
