[The description below was written by a language model from this plasmid's Addgene catalogue record and pLannotate feature annotations shown in this document.]
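Description:
pRVL-6 is a mammalian expression vector built on the pCEP4 episomal backbone and designed as an acceptor plasmid for antibody heavy-chain construction. In E. coli it is maintained through a high-copy ColE1/pUC-type origin and selected by ampicillin resistance (β-lactamase). In mammalian cells it carries the Epstein-Barr virus oriP origin together with an EBNA1 coding sequence, a pairing that allows the plasmid to replicate and persist as an episome in suitable primate cells. A hygromycin B phosphotransferase cassette, driven by an HSV thymidine kinase promoter with a TK polyadenylation signal, provides selection. The repository notes several substitutions in the EBNA1 translation relative to a reference sequence. Short annotated fragments of herpesvirus genes, tet, rop and SV40 large T antigen appear to be backbone remnants rather than functional elements.

The payload, cloned between KpnI and BamHI, sits downstream of the CMV immediate-early enhancer and promoter and is followed by an SV40 polyadenylation signal. It encodes the human IgG1 constant region (CH1, CH2 and CH3; IGHG1), preceded by a short stretch matching the start of IGHV1-46. That stretch most likely supplies a heavy-chain leader, although the record does not say so explicitly. A VH domain is inserted using SapI, a type IIS enzyme that allows in-frame joining to the constant region, yielding a full-length heavy chain. The CH2 domain carries L234A/L235E/G237A and K322A/P331S substitutions, which the depositor describes as abolishing Fc-mediated immune effector functions. The vector is therefore used to express effector-silent human IgG1 monoclonals, presumably alongside a separate light-chain construct.
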