Features (pLannotate 1.2.2; 23 found; start..end, strand, type, name):
      4..383     +  enhancer       CMV enhancer: human cytomegalovirus immediate early enhancer
    385..584     +  promoter       CMV promoter: human cytomegalovirus (CMV) immediate early promoter
    635..694     +  CDS            IGHV1-46 (fragment): HV146_HUMAN - Experimental evidence at protein level: Swiss-Prot protein existence level 1. V region of the variable domain of immunoglobulin heavy chains that participates in the antigen recognition (PubMed:24600447). Immunoglobulins, also known as antibodies, are membrane-bound or secreted glycoproteins produced by B lymphocytes. In the recognition phase of humoral immunity, the membrane-bound immunoglobulins serve as receptors which, upon binding of a specific antigen, trigger the clonal expansion and differentiation of B lymphocytes into immunoglobulins- secreting plasma cells. Secreted im
    716..1705    +  CDS            IGHG1: IGHG1_HUMAN - Experimental evidence at protein level: Swiss-Prot protein existence level 1. Constant region of immunoglobulin heavy chains. Immunoglobulins, also known as antibodies, are membrane-bound or secreted glycoproteins produced by B lymphocytes. In the recognition phase of humoral immunity, the membrane-bound immunoglobulins serve as receptors which, upon binding of a specific antigen, trigger the clonal expansion and differentiation of B lymphocytes into immunoglobulins- secreting plasma cells. Secreted immunoglobulins mediate the effector phase of humoral immunity, which results in
   1713..1847    -  polyA_signal   SV40 poly(A) signal: SV40 polyadenylation signal
   1870..1953    -  CDS            large T antigen (fragment): large T antigen from SV40 (simian virus 40)
   1956..1996    +  CDS            rop (fragment): Rop protein, which maintains plasmids at low copy number; rop
   2108..2126    -  misc_feature   MCS (fragment): pUC18/19 multiple cloning site
   2572..4361    -  rep_origin     oriP: Epstein-Barr virus oriP replication origin (Yates et al., 2000)
   4362..4580    -  CDS            gL (fragment): GL_EBVB9 - Experimental evidence at protein level: Swiss-Prot protein existence level 1. The heterodimer glycoprotein H-glycoprotein L is required for the fusion of viral and plasma membranes leading to virus entry into the host cell. Acts as a functional inhibitor of gH and maintains gH in an inhibited form. Upon binding to host integrins, gL dissociates from gH leading to activation of the viral fusion glycoproteins gB and gH. Fusion of EBV with B-lymphocytes requires the additional receptor- binding protein gp42, which forms a complex with gH/gL. The heterodimer gH/gL targets also host EPHA
   4663..6588    -  CDS            EBNA1: Epstein-Barr nuclear antigen 1, also known as EBNA-1 crucial for latent viral infection, and for episomal amplification of vectors containing the oriP origin (Okita et al., 2013)
   6626..6970    -  CDS            BRRF2_EBVB9 (fragment): Protein inferred from homology: Swiss-Prot protein existence level 3. From Epstein-Barr virus (strain B95-8) (HHV-4) (Human herpesvirus 4).
   6973..6996    -  promoter       tet promoter (fragment): E. coli promoter for tetracycline efflux protein gene
   7109..7213    +  promoter       AmpR promoter: bla
   7214..8074    +  CDS            AmpR: β-lactamase; bla; confers resistance to ampicillin, carbenicillin, and related antibiotics
   8245..8833    +  rep_origin     ori: high-copy-number ColE1/pMB1/pBR322/pUC origin of replication
   8879..9037    -  CDS            TcR (fragment): tetracycline efflux protein; tet; confers resistance to tetracycline
   9158..9358    -  CDS            MDV035 (fragment): UL24_GAHVM - Protein inferred from homology: Swiss-Prot protein existence level 3. May play a role in the dispersal of host nucleolin from the nucleolus throughout the nucleus leading to a decrease in ribosome biogenesis. From Gallid herpesvirus 2 (strain Chicken/Md5/ATCC VR-987) (GaHV-2) (Marek's disease herpesvirus type 1).
   9347..9409    +  promoter       Mini-TK promoter: minimal herpes simplex virus (HSV) thymidine kinase promoter
   9452..10489   +  CDS            HygR: hygromycin B phosphotransferase confers resistance to hygromycin
  10531..10579   +  polyA_signal   HSV TK poly(A) signal: herpes simplex virus thymidine kinase polyadenylation signal (Cole and Stacy, 1985)
  10779..11003   +  CDS            gH (fragment): GH_HHV11 - Experimental evidence at protein level: Swiss-Prot protein existence level 1. The heterodimer glycoprotein H-glycoprotein L is required for the fusion of viral and plasma membranes leading to virus entry into the host cell. Following initial binding to host receptor, membrane fusion is mediated by the fusion machinery composed of gB and the heterodimer gH/gL. May also be involved in the fusion between the virion envelope and the outer nuclear membrane during virion morphogenesis. From Human herpesvirus 1 (strain 17) (HHV-1) (Human herpes simplex virus 1).
  11034..11059   -  CDS            bla(M) (fragment): β-lactamase lacking the signal sequence; bla(M); allows cytosolic expression of β-lactamase
>Addgene plasmid #104584 | pRVL-6 | depositor full sequence | sequence record 198608 | pRVL-6 sequence 11229 bps
GTTGACATTGATTATTGACTAGTTATTAATAGTAATCAATTACGGGGTCATTAGTTCATAGCCCATATAT
GGAGTTCCGCGTTACATAACTTACGGTAAATGGCCCGCCTGGCTGACCGCCCAACGACCCCCGCCCATTG
ACGTCAATAATGACGTATGTTCCCATAGTAACGCCAATAGGGACTTTCCATTGACGTCAATGGGTGGAGT
ATTTACGGTAAACTGCCCACTTGGCAGTACATCAAGTGTATCATATGCCAAGTCCGCCCCCTATTGACGT
CAATGACGGTAAATGGCCCGCCTGGCATTATGCCCAGTACATGACCTTACGGGACTTTCCTACTTGGCAG
TACATCTACGTATTAGTCATCGCTATTACCATGGTGATGCGGTTTTGGCAGTACACCAATGGGCGTGGAT
AGCGGTTTGACTCACGGGGATTTCCAAGTCTCCACCCCATTGACGTCAATGGGAGTTTGTTTTGGCACCA
AAATCAACGGGACTTTCCAAAATGTCGTAATAACCCCGCCCCGTTGACGCAAATGGGCGGTAGGCGTGTA
CGGTGGGAGGTCTATATAAGCAGAGCTCGTTTAGTGAACCGTCAGATCTCTAGAAGCTGGGTACCGCCGC
CACCATGGACTGGACCTGGAGGGTGTTCTGCCTGCTGGCCGTGGCCCCCGGCGCCCACAGCGAAGAGCTA
CAGAGTGAGCTCTTCGCCAGCACCAAAGGTCCATCAGTATTCCCACTCGCGCCAAGCTCCAAATCCACAA
GCGGGGGGACTGCAGCTCTGGGATGCCTCGTCAAAGATTATTTCCCCGAGCCCGTGACTGTGAGTTGGAA
TTCTGGAGCATTGACCAGTGGCGTTCACACGTTTCCAGCGGTTCTCCAGTCCTCTGGCTTGTATTCCCTT
TCTAGTGTCGTTACCGTCCCATCCAGCAGTCTTGGCACACAAACTTACATTTGCAATGTAAATCACAAGC
CCTCAAATACGAAGGTTGATAAGAAGGTGGAACCCAAATCATGCGACAAGACACACACTTGTCCCCCTTG
CCCTGCACCTGAAGCTGAAGGGGCGCCCTCTGTGTTTCTGTTTCCACCGAAGCCAAAGGACACGCTTATG
ATTTCCCGAACACCTGAGGTTACTTGCGTCGTTGTTGACGTCTCCCATGAAGATCCAGAAGTGAAATTCA
ATTGGTATGTTGACGGCGTTGAGGTCCATAATGCGAAGACTAAGCCCCGGGAGGAGCAGTATAACAGCAC
CTACAGAGTTGTATCCGTGCTTACGGTACTTCATCAAGATTGGTTGAACGGGAAAGAGTATAAATGTGCC
GTCTCCAATAAGGCTCTGCCTGCGTCTATTGAAAAGACCATTTCAAAGGCCAAAGGTCAACCCCGGGAGC
CCCAAGTATATACATTGCCCCCCTCTCGAGACGAGTTGACTAAGAATCAAGTCAGCTTGACATGCTTGGT
CAAAGGTTTTTACCCTTCAGATATAGCGGTAGAGTGGGAGTCCAACGGCCAGCCTGAAAACAACTACAAG
ACTACCCCCCCTGTCCTGGATAGCGATGGATCTTTCTTTCTGTATAGTAAACTGACCGTTGATAAGAGTA
GATGGCAGCAAGGCAATGTCTTCTCTTGTTCTGTGATGCACGAGGCTTTGCATAATCACTATACGCAGAA
AAGCTTGTCTCTTAGCCCGGGAAAATGATAAGGATCCAGACATGATAAGATACATTGATGAGTTTGGACA
AACCACAACTAGAATGCAGTGAAAAAAATGCTTTATTTGTGAAATTTGTGATGCTATTGCTTTATTTGTA
ACCATTATAAGCTGCAATAAACAAGTTAACAACAACAATTGCATTCATTTTATGTTTCAGGTTCAGGGGG
AGGTGTGGGAGGTTTTTTAAAGCAAGTAAAACCTCTACAAATGTGGTATGGCTGATTATGATCCGGCTGC
CTCGCGCGTTTCGGTGATGACGGTGAAAACCTCTGACACATGCAGCTCCCGGAGACGGTCACAGCTTGTC
TGTAAGCGGATGCCGGGAGCAGACAAGCCCGTCAGGGCGCGTCAGCGGGTGTTGGCGGGTGTCGGGGCGC
AGCCATGAGGTCGACTCTAGAGGATCGATCCCCGCCCCGGACGAACTAAACCTGACTACGACATCTCTGC
CCCTTCTTCGCGGGGCAGTGCATGTAATCCCTTCAGTTGGTTGGTACAACTTGCCAACTGGGCCCTGTTC
CACATGTGACACGGGGGGGGACCAAACACAAAGGGGTTCTCTGACTGTAGTTGACATCCTTATAAATGGA
TGTGCACATTTGCCAACACTGAGTGGCTTTCATCCTGGAGCAGACTTTGCAGTCTGTGGACTGCAACACA
ACATTGCCTTTATGTGTAACTCTTGGCTGAAGCTCTTACACCAATGCTGGGGGACATGTACCTCCCAGGG
GCCCAGGAAGACTACGGGAGGCTACACCAACGTCAATCAGAGGGGCCTGTGTAGCTACCGATAAGCGGAC
CCTCAAGAGGGCATTAGCAATAGTGTTTATAAGGCCCCCTTGTTAACCCTAAACGGGTAGCATATGCTTC
CCGGGTAGTAGTATATACTATCCAGACTAACCCTAATTCAATAGCATATGTTACCCAACGGGAAGCATAT
GCTATCGAATTAGGGTTAGTAAAAGGGTCCTAAGGAACAGCGATATCTCCCACCCCATGAGCTGTCACGG
TTTTATTTACATGGGGTCAGGATTCCACGAGGGTAGTGAACCATTTTAGTCACAAGGGCAGTGGCTGAAG
ATCAAGGAGCGGGCAGTGAACTCTCCTGAATCTTCGCCTGCTTCTTCATTCTCCTTCGTTTAGCTAATAG
AATAACTGCTGAGTTGTGAACAGTAAGGTGTATGTGAGGTGCTCGAAAACAAGGTTTCAGGTGACGCCCC
CAGAATAAAATTTGGACGGGGGGTTCAGTGGTGGCATTGTGCTATGACACCAATATAACCCTCACAAACC
CCTTGGGCAATAAATACTAGTGTAGGAATGAAACATTCTGAATATCTTTAACAATAGAAATCCATGGGGT
GGGGACAAGCCGTAAAGACTGGATGTCCATCTCACACGAATTTATGGCTATGGGCAACACATAATCCTAG
TGCAATATGATACTGGGGTTATTAAGATGTGTCCCAGGCAGGGACCAAGACAGGTGAACCATGTTGTTAC
ACTCTATTTGTAACAAGGGGAAAGAGAGTGGACGCCGACAGCAGCGGACTCCACTGGTTGTCTCTAACAC
CCCCGAAAATTAAACGGGGCTCCACGCCAATGGGGCCCATAAACAAAGACAAGTGGCCACTCTTTTTTTT
GAAATTGTGGAGTGGGGGCACGCGTCAGCCCCCACACGCCGCCCTGCGGTTTTGGACTGTAAAATAAGGG
TGTAATAACTTGGCTGATTGTAACCCCGCTAACCACTGCGGTCAAACCACTTGCCCACAAAACCACTAAT
GGCACCCCGGGGAATACCTGCATAAGTAGGTGGGCGGGCCAAGATAGGGGCGCGATTGCTGCGATCTGGA
GGACAAATTACACACACTTGCGCCTGAGCGCCAAGCACAGGGTTGTTGGTCCTCATATTCACGAGGTCGC
TGAGAGCACGGTGGGCTAATGTTGCCATGGGTAGCATATACTACCCAAATATCTGGATAGCATATGCTAT
CCTAATCTATATCTGGGTAGCATAGGCTATCCTAATCTATATCTGGGTAGCATATGCTATCCTAATCTAT
ATCTGGGTAGTATATGCTATCCTAATTTATATCTGGGTAGCATAGGCTATCCTAATCTATATCTGGGTAG
CATATGCTATCCTAATCTATATCTGGGTAGTATATGCTATCCTAATCTGTATCCGGGTAGCATATGCTAT
CCTAATAGAGATTAGGGTAGTATATGCTATCCTAATTTATATCTGGGTAGCATATACTACCCAAATATCT
GGATAGCATATGCTATCCTAATCTATATCTGGGTAGCATATGCTATCCTAATCTATATCTGGGTAGCATA
GGCTATCCTAATCTATATCTGGGTAGCATATGCTATCCTAATCTATATCTGGGTAGTATATGCTATCCTA
ATTTATATCTGGGTAGCATAGGCTATCCTAATCTATATCTGGGTAGCATATGCTATCCTAATCTATATCT
GGGTAGTATATGCTATCCTAATCTGTATCCGGGTAGCATATGCTATCCTCATGCATATACAGTCAGCATA
TGATACCCAGTAGTAGAGTGGGAGTGCTATCCTTTGCATATGCCGCCACCTCCCAAGGGGGCGTGAATTT
TCGCTGCTTGTCCTTTTCCTGCTGGTTGCTCCCATTCTTAGGTGAATTTAAGGAGGCCAGGCTAAAGCCG
TCGCATGTCTGATTGCTCACCAGGTAAATGTCGCTAATGTTTTCCAACGCGAGAAGGTGTTGAGCGCGGA
GCTGAGTGACGTGACAACATGGGTATGCCCAATTGCCCCATGTTGGGAGGACGAAAATGGTGACAAGACA
GATGGCCAGAAATACACCAACAGCACGCATGATGTCTACTGGGGATTTATTCTTTAGTGCGGGGGAATAC
ACGGCTTTTAATACGATTGAGGGCGTCTCCTAACAAGTTACATCACTCCTGCCCTTCCTCACCCTCATCT
CCATCACCTCCTTCATCTCCGTCATCTCCGTCATCACCCTCCGCGGCAGCCCCTTCCACCATAGGTGGAA
ACCAGGGAGGCAAATCTACTCCATCGTCAAAGCTGCACACAGTCACCCTGATATTGCAGGTAGGAGCGGG
CTTTGTCATAACAAGGTCCTTAATCGCATCCTTCAAAACCTCAGCAAATATATGAGTTTGTAAAAAGACC
ATGAAATAACAGACAATGGACTCCCTTAGCGGGCCAGGTTGTGGGCCGGGTCCAGGGGCCATTCCAAAGG
GGAGACGACTCAATGGTGTAAGACGACATTGTGGAATAGCAAGGGCAGTTCCTCGCCTTAGGTTGTAAAG
GGAGGTCTTACTACCTCCATATACGAACACACCGGCGACCCAAGTTCCTTCGTCGGTAGTCCTTTCTACG
TGACTCCTAGCCAGGAGAGCTCTTAAACCTTCTGCAATGTTCTCAAATTTCGGGTTGGAACCTCCTTGAC
CACGATGCTTTCCAAACCACCCTCCTTTTTTGCGCCTGCCTCCATCACCCTGACCCCGGGGTCCAGTGCT
TGGGCCTTCTCCTGGGTCATCTGCGGGGCCCTGCTCTATCGCTCCCGGGGGCACGTCAGGCTCACCATCT
GGGCCACCTTCTTGGTGGTATTCAAAATAATCGGCTTCCCCTACAGGGTGGAAAAATGGCCTTCTACCTG
GAGGGGGCCTGCGCGGTGGAGACCCGGATGATGATGACTGACTACTGGGACTCCTGGGCCTCTTTTCTCC
ACGTCCACGACCTCTCCCCCTGGCTCTTTCACGACTTCCCCCCCTGGCTCTTTCACGTCCTCTACCCCGG
CGGCCTCCACTACCTCCTCGACCCCGGCCTCCACTACCTCCTCGACCCCGGCCTCCACTGCCTCCTCGAC
CCCGGCCTCCACCTCCTGCTCCTGCCCCTCCTGCTCCTGCCCCTCCTCCTGCTCCTGCCCCTCCTGCCCC
TCCTGCTCCTGCCCCTCCTGCCCCTCCTGCTCCTGCCCCTCCTGCCCCTCCTGCTCCTGCCCCTCCTGCC
CCTCCTCCTGCTCCTGCCCCTCCTGCCCCTCCTCCTGCTCCTGCCCCTCCTGCCCCTCCTGCTCCTGCCC
CTCCTGCCCCTCCTGCTCCTGCCCCTCCTGCCCCTCCTGCTCCTGCCCCTCCTGCTCCTGCCCCTCCTGC
TCCTGCCCCTCCTGCTCCTGCCCCTCCTGCCCCTCCTGCCCCTCCTCCTGCTCCTGCCCCTCCTGCTCCT
GCCCCTCCTGCCCCTCCTGCCCCTCCTGCTCCTGCCCCTCCTCCTGCTCCTGCCCCTCCTGCCCCTCCTG
CCCCTCCTCCTGCTCCTGCCCCTCCTGCCCCTCCTCCTGCTCCTGCCCCTCCTCCTGCTCCTGCCCCTCC
TGCCCCTCCTGCCCCTCCTCCTGCTCCTGCCCCTCCTGCCCCTCCTCCTGCTCCTGCCCCTCCTCCTGCT
CCTGCCCCTCCTGCCCCTCCTGCCCCTCCTCCTGCTCCTGCCCCTCCTCCTGCTCCTGCCCCTCCTGCCC
CTCCTGCCCCTCCTGCCCCTCCTCCTGCTCCTGCCCCTCCTCCTGCTCCTGCCCCTCCTGCTCCTGCCCC
TCCCGCTCCTGCTCCTGCTCCTGTTCCACCGTGGGTCCCTTTGCAGCCAATGCAACTTGGACGTTTTTGG
GGTCTCCGGACACCATCTCTATGTCTTGGCCCTGATCCTGAGCCGCCCGGGGCTCCTGGTCTTCCGCCTC
CTCGTCCTCGTCCTCTTCCCCGTCCTCGTCCATGGTTATCACCCCCTCTTCTTTGAGGTCCACTGCCGCC
GGAGCCTTCTGGTCCAGATGTGTCTCCCTTCTCTCCTAGGCCATTTCCAGGTCCTGTACCTGGCCCCTCG
TCAGACATGATTCACACTAAAAGAGATCAATAGACATCTTTATTAGACGACGCTCAGTGAATACAGGGAG
TGCAGACTCCTGCCCCCTCCAACAGCCCCCCCACCCTCATCCCCTTCATGGTCGCTGTCAGACAGATCCA
GGTCTGAAAATTCCCCATCCTCCGAACCATCCTCGTCCTCATCACCAATTACTCGCAGCCCGGAAAACTC
CCGCTGAACATCCTCAAGATTTGCGTCCTGAGCCTCAAGCCAGGCCTCAAATTCCTCGTCCCCCTTTTTG
CTGGACGGTAGGGATGGGGATTCTCGGGACCCCTCCTCTTCCTCTTCAAGGTCACCAGACAGAGATGCTA
CTGGGGCAACGGAAGAAAAGCTGGGTGCGGCCTGTGAGGATCAGCTTATCGATGATAAGCTGTCAAACAT
GAGAATTCTTGAAGACGAAAGGGCCTCGTGATACGCCTATTTTTATAGGTTAATGTCATGATAATAATGG
TTTCTTAGACGTCAGGTGGCACTTTTCGGGGAAATGTGCGCGGAACCCCTATTTGTTTATTTTTCTAAAT
ACATTCAAATATGTATCCGCTCATGAGACAATAACCCTGATAAATGCTTCAATAATATTGAAAAAGGAAG
AGTATGAGTATTCAACATTTCCGTGTCGCCCTTATTCCCTTTTTTGCGGCATTTTGCCTTCCTGTTTTTG
CTCACCCAGAAACGCTGGTGAAAGTAAAAGATGCTGAAGATCAGTTGGGTGCACGAGTGGGTTACATCGA
ACTGGATCTCAACAGCGGTAAGATCCTTGAGAGTTTTCGCCCCGAAGAACGTTTTCCAATGATGAGCACT
TTTAAAGTTCTGCTATGTGGCGCGGTATTATCCCGTGTTGACGCCGGGCAAGAGCAACTCGGTCGCCGCA
TACACTATTCTCAGAATGACTTGGTTGAGTACTCACCAGTCACAGAAAAGCATCTTACGGATGGCATGAC
AGTAAGAGAATTATGCAGTGCTGCCATAACCATGAGTGATAACACTGCGGCCAACTTACTTCTGACAACG
ATCGGAGGACCGAAGGAGCTAACCGCTTTTTTGCACAACATGGGGGATCATGTAACTCGCCTTGATCGTT
GGGAACCGGAGCTGAATGAAGCCATACCAAACGACGAGCGTGACACCACGATGCCTGCAGCAATGGCAAC
AACGTTGCGCAAACTATTAACTGGCGAACTACTTACTCTAGCTTCCCGGCAACAATTAATAGACTGGATG
GAGGCGGATAAAGTTGCAGGACCACTTCTGCGCTCGGCCCTTCCGGCTGGCTGGTTTATTGCTGATAAAT
CTGGAGCCGGTGAGCGTGGGTCTCGCGGTATCATTGCAGCACTGGGGCCAGATGGTAAGCCCTCCCGTAT
CGTAGTTATCTACACGACGGGGAGTCAGGCAACTATGGATGAACGAAATAGACAGATCGCTGAGATAGGT
GCCTCACTGATTAAGCATTGGTAACTGTCAGACCAAGTTTACTCATATATACTTTAGATTGATTTAAAAC
TTCATTTTTAATTTAAAAGGATCTAGGTGAAGATCCTTTTTGATAATCTCATGACCAAAATCCCTTAACG
TGAGTTTTCGTTCCACTGAGCGTCAGACCCCGTAGAAAAGATCAAAGGATCTTCTTGAGATCCTTTTTTT
CTGCGCGTAATCTGCTGCTTGCAAACAAAAAAACCACCGCTACCAGCGGTGGTTTGTTTGCCGGATCAAG
AGCTACCAACTCTTTTTCCGAAGGTAACTGGCTTCAGCAGAGCGCAGATACCAAATACTGTCCTTCTAGT
GTAGCCGTAGTTAGGCCACCACTTCAAGAACTCTGTAGCACCGCCTACATACCTCGCTCTGCTAATCCTG
TTACCAGTGGCTGCTGCCAGTGGCGATAAGTCGTGTCTTACCGGGTTGGACTCAAGACGATAGTTACCGG
ATAAGGCGCAGCGGTCGGGCTGAACGGGGGGTTCGTGCACACAGCCCAGCTTGGAGCGAACGACCTACAC
CGAACTGAGATACCTACAGCGTGAGCTATGAGAAAGCGCCACGCTTCCCGAAGGGAGAAAGGCGGACAGG
TATCCGGTAAGCGGCAGGGTCGGAACAGGAGAGCGCACGAGGGAGCTTCCAGGGGGAAACGCCTGGTATC
TTTATAGTCCTGTCGGGTTTCGCCACCTCTGACTTGAGCGTCGATTTTTGTGATGCTCGTCAGGGGGGCG
GAGCCTATGGAAAAACGCCAGCAACGCGGCCTTTTTACGGTTCCTGGCCTTTTGCTGGCCTTGAAGCTGT
CCCTGATGGTCGTCATCTACCTGCCTGGACAGCATGGCCTGCAACGCGGGCATCCCGATGCCGCCGGAAG
CGAGAAGAATCATAATGGGGAAGGCCATCCAGCCTCGCGTCGCGAACGCCAGCAAGACGTAGCCCAGCGC
GTCGGCCCCGAGATGCGCCGCGTGCGGCTGCTGGAGATGGCGGACGCGATGGATATGTTCTGCCAAGGGT
TGGTTTGCGCATTCACAGTTCTCCGCAAGAATTGATTGGCTCCAATTCTTGGAGTGGTGAATCCGTTAGC
GAGGTGCCGCCCTGCTTCATCCCCGTGGCCCGTTGCTCGCGTTTGCTGGCGGTGTCCCCGGAAGAAATAT
ATTTGCATGTCTTTAGTTCTATGATGACACAAACCCCGCCCAGCGTCTTGTCATTGGCGAATTCGAACAC
GCAGATGCAGTCGGGGCGGCGCGGTCCGAGGTCCACTTCGCATATTAAGGTGACGCGTGTGGCCTCGAAC
ACCGAGCGACCCTGCAGCGACCCGCTTAACAGCGTCAACAGCGTGCCGCAGATCCCGGGGGGCAATGAGA
TATGAAAAAGCCTGAACTCACCGCGACGTCTGTCGAGAAGTTTCTGATCGAAAAGTTCGACAGCGTCTCC
GACCTGATGCAGCTCTCGGAGGGCGAAGAATCTCGTGCTTTCAGCTTCGATGTAGGAGGGCGTGGATATG
TCCTGCGGGTAAATAGCTGCGCCGATGGTTTCTACAAAGATCGTTATGTTTATCGGCACTTTGCATCGGC
CGCGCTCCCGATTCCGGAAGTGCTTGACATTGGGGAATTCAGCGAGAGCCTGACCTATTGCATCTCCCGC
CGTGCACAGGGTGTCACGTTGCAAGACCTGCCTGAAACCGAACTGCCCGCTGTTCTGCAGCCGGTCGCGG
AGGCCATGGATGCGATCGCTGCGGCCGATCTTAGCCAGACGAGCGGGTTCGGCCCATTCGGACCGCAAGG
AATCGGTCAATACACTACATGGCGTGATTTCATATGCGCGATTGCTGATCCCCATGTGTATCACTGGCAA
ACTGTGATGGACGACACCGTCAGTGCGTCCGTCGCGCAGGCTCTCGATGAGCTGATGCTTTGGGCCGAGG
ACTGCCCCGAAGTCCGGCACCTCGTGCACGCGGATTTCGGCTCCAACAATGTCCTGACGGACAATGGCCG
CATAACAGCGGTCATTGACTGGAGCGAGGCGATGTTCGGGGATTCCCAATACGAGGTCGCCAACATCTTC
TTCTGGAGGCCGTGGTTGGCTTGTATGGAGCAGCAGACGCGCTACTTCGAGCGGAGGCATCCGGAGCTTG
CAGGATCGCCGCGGCTCCGGGCGTATATGCTCCGCATTGGTCTTGACCAACTCTATCAGAGCTTGGTTGA
CGGCAATTTCGATGATGCAGCTTGGGCGCAGGGTCGATGCGACGCAATCGTCCGATCCGGAGCCGGGACT
GTCGGGCGTACACAAATCGCCCGCAGAAGCGCGGCCGTCTGGACCGATGGCTGTGTAGAAGTACTCGCCG
ATAGTGGAAACCGACGCCCCAGCACTCGTCCGGATCGGGAGATGGGGGAGGCTAACTGAAACACGGAAGG
AGACAATACCGGAAGGAACCCGCGCTATGACGGCAATAAAAAGACAGAATAAAACGCACGGGTGTTGGGT
CGTTTGTTCATAAACGCGGGGTTCGGTCCCAGGGCTGGCACTCTGTCGATACCCCACCGAGACCCCATTG
GGGCCAATACGCCCGCGTTTCTTCCTTTTCCCCACCCCACCCCCCAAGTTCGGGTGAAGGCCCAGGGCTC
GCAGCCAACGTCGGGGCGGCAGGCCCTGCCATAGCCACTGGCCCCGTGGGTTAGGGACGGGGTCCCCCAT
GGGGAATGGTTTATGGTTCGTGGGGGTTATTATTTTGGGCGTTGCGTGGGGTCAGGTCCACGACTGGACT
GAGCAGACAGACCCATGGTTTTTGGATGGCCTGGGCATGGACCGCATGTACTGGCGCGACACGAACACCG
GGCGTCTGTGGCTGCCAAACACCCCCGACCCCCAAAAACCACCGCGCGGATTTCTGGCGTGCCAAGCTAG
TCGACCAATTCTCATGTTTGACAGCTTATCATCGCAGATCCGGGCAACGTTGTTGCCATTGCTGCAGGCG
CAGAACTGGTAGGTATGGAAGATCTATACATTGAATCAATATTGGCAATTAGCCATATTAGTCATTGGTT
ATATAGCATAAATCAATATTGGCTATTGGCCATTGCATACGTTGTATCTATATCATAATATGTACATTTA
TATTGGCTCATGTCCAATATGACCGCCAT
