>Addgene plasmid #104584 | pRVL-6 | addgene partial sequence | sequence record 201638 | Addgene NGS Result
CTCCTGCCCCTCCTGCCCCTCCTCCTGCTCCTGCCCCTCCTGCCCCTCCTCCTGCTCCTGCCCCTCCTGC
CCCTCCTGCTCCTGCCCCTCCTCCCCCTCCTGCTCCTCCCCCTCCTCCCCCTCCTGCTCCTGCCCCTCCT
GCTCCTGCCCCTCCTGCTCCTGCCCCTCCTGCTCCTGCCCCTCCTGCCCCTCCTGCCCCTCCTCCTGCTC
CTGCCCCTCCTGCTCCTGCCCCTCCTGCCCCTCCTGCCCCTCCTGCTCCTGCCCCTCCTCCTGCTCCTGC
CCCTCCTGCCCCTCCTGCCCCTCCTCCTGCTCCTGCCCCTCCTGCCCCTCCTCCTGCTCCTGCCCCTCCT
CCTGCTCCTGCCCCTCCTGCCCCTCCTGCCCCTCCTCCTGCTCCTGCCCCTCCTGCCCCTCCTCCTGCTC
CTGCCCCTCCTCCTGCTCCTGCCCCTCCTGCCCCTCCTGCCCCTCCTCCTGCTCCTGCCCCTCCTCCTGC
TCCTGCCCCTCCTGCCCCTCCTGCCCCTCCTGCCCCTCCTCCTGCTCCTGCCCCTCCTCCTGCTCCTGCC
CCTCCTGCTCCTGCCCCTCCCGCTCCTGCTCCTGCTCCTGTTCCACCGTGGGTCCCTTTGCAGCCAATGC
AACTTGGACGTTTTTGGGGTCTCCGGACACCATCTCTATGTCTTGGCCCTGATCCTGAGCCGCCCGGGGC
TCCTGGTCTTCCGCCTCCTCGTCCTCGTCCTCTTCCCCGTCCTCGTCCATGGTTATCACCCCCTCTTCTT
TGAGGTCCACTGCCGCCGGAGCCTTCTGGTCCAGATGTGTCTCCCTTCTCTCCTAGGCCATTTCCAGGTC
CTGTACCTGGCCCCTCGTCAGACATGATTCACACTAAAAGAGATCAATAGACATCTTTATTAGACGACGC
TCAGTGAATACAGGGAGTGCAGACTCCTGCCCCCTCCAACAGCCCCCCCACCCTCATCCCCTTCATGGTC
GCTGTCAGACAGATCCAGGTCTGAAAATTCCCCATCCTCCGAACCATCCTCGTCCTCATCACCAATTACT
CGCAGCCCGGAAAACTCCCGCTGAACATCCTCAAGATTTGCGTCCTGAGCCTCAAGCCAGGCCTCAAATT
CCTCGTCCCCCTTTTTGCTGGACGGTAGGGATGGGGATTCTCGGGACCCCTCCTCTTCCTCTTCAAGGTC
ACCAGACAGAGATGCTACTGGGGCAACGGAAGAAAAGCTGGGTGCGGCCTGTGAGGATCAGCTTATCGAT
GATAAGCTGTCAAACATGAGAATTCTTGAAGACGAAAGGGCCTCGTGATACGCCTATTTTTATAGGTTAA
TGTCATGATAATAATGGTTTCTTAGACGTCAGGTGGCACTTTTCGGGGAAATGTGCGCGGAACCCCTATT
TGTTTATTTTTCTAAATACATTCAAATATGTATCCGCTCATGAGACAATAACCCTGATAAATGCTTCAAT
AATATTGAAAAAGGAAGAGTATGAGTATTCAACATTTCCGTGTCGCCCTTATTCCCTTTTTTGCGGCATT
TTGCCTTCCTGTTTTTGCTCACCCAGAAACGCTGGTGAAAGTAAAAGATGCTGAAGATCAGTTGGGTGCA
CGAGTGGGTTACATCGAACTGGATCTCAACAGCGGTAAGATCCTTGAGAGTTTTCGCCCCGAAGAACGTT
TTCCAATGATGAGCACTTTTAAAGTTCTGCTATGTGGCGCGGTATTATCCCGTGTTGACGCCGGGCAAGA
GCAACTCGGTCGCCGCATACACTATTCTCAGAATGACTTGGTTGAGTACTCACCAGTCACAGAAAAGCAT
CTTACGGATGGCATGACAGTAAGAGAATTATGCAGTGCTGCCATAACCATGAGTGATAACACTGCGGCCA
ACTTACTTCTGACAACGATCGGAGGACCGAAGGAGCTAACCGCTTTTTTGCACAACATGGGGGATCATGT
AACTCGCCTTGATCGTTGGGAACCGGAGCTGAATGAAGCCATACCAAACGACGAGCGTGACACCACGATG
CCTGCAGCAATGGCAACAACGTTGCGCAAACTATTAACTGGCGAACTACTTACTCTAGCTTCCCGGCAAC
AATTAATAGACTGGATGGAGGCGGATAAAGTTGCAGGACCACTTCTGCGCTCGGCCCTTCCGGCTGGCTG
GTTTATTGCTGATAAATCTGGAGCCGGTGAGCGTGGGTCTCGCGGTATCATTGCAGCACTGGGGCCAGAT
GGTAAGCCCTCCCGTATCGTAGTTATCTACACGACGGGGAGTCAGGCAACTATGGATGAACGAAATAGAC
AGATCGCTGAGATAGGTGCCTCACTGATTAAGCATTGGTAACTGTCAGACCAAGTTTACTCATATATACT
TTAGATTGATTTAAAACTTCATTTTTAATTTAAAAGGATCTAGGTGAAGATCCTTTTTGATAATCTCATG
ACCAAAATCCCTTAACGTGAGTTTTCGTTCCACTGAGCGTCAGACCCCGTAGAAAAGATCAAAGGATCTT
CTTGAGATCCTTTTTTTCTGCGCGTAATCTGCTGCTTGCAAACAAAAAAACCACCGCTACCAGCGGTGGT
TTGTTTGCCGGATCAAGAGCTACCAACTCTTTTTCCGAAGGTAACTGGCTTCAGCAGAGCGCAGATACCA
AATACTGTCCTTCTAGTGTAGCCGTAGTTAGGCCACCACTTCAAGAACTCTGTAGCACCGCCTACATACC
TCGCTCTGCTAATCCTGTTACCAGTGGCTGCTGCCAGTGGCGATAAGTCGTGTCTTACCGGGTTGGACTC
AAGACGATAGTTACCGGATAAGGCGCAGCGGTCGGGCTGAACGGGGGGTTCGTGCACACAGCCCAGCTTG
GAGCGAACGACCTACACCGAACTGAGATACCTACAGCGTGAGCTATGAGAAAGCGCCACGCTTCCCGAAG
GGAGAAAGGCGGACAGGTATCCGGTAAGCGGCAGGGTCGGAACAGGAGAGCGCACGAGGGAGCTTCCAGG
GGGAAACGCCTGGTATCTTTATAGTCCTGTCGGGTTTCGCCACCTCTGACTTGAGCGTCGATTTTTGTGA
TGCTCGTCAGGGGGGCGGAGCCTATGGAAAAACGCCAGCAACGCGGCCTTTTTACGGTTCCTGGCCTTTT
GCTGGCCTTGAAGCTGTCCCTGATGGTCGTCATCTACCTGCCTGGACAGCATGGCCTGCAACGCGGGCAT
CCCGATGCCGCCGGAAGCGAGAAGAATCATAATGGGGAAGGCCATCCAGCCTCGCGTCGCGAACGCCAGC
AAGACGTAGCCCAGCGCGTCGGCCCCGAGATGCGCCGCGTGCGGCTGCTGGAGATGGCGGACGCGATGGA
TATGTTCTGCCAAGGGTTGGTTTGCGCATTCACAGTTCTCCGCAAGAATTGATTGGCTCCAATTCTTGGA
GTGGTGAATCCGTTAGCGAGGTGCCGCCCTGCTTCATCCCCGTGGCCCGTTGCTCGCGTTTGCTGGCGGT
GTCCCCGGAAGAAATATATTTGCATGTCTTTAGTTCTATGATGACACAAACCCCGCCCAGCGTCTTGTCA
TTGGCGAATTCGAACACGCAGATGCAGTCGGGGCGGCGCGGTCCGAGGTCCACTTCGCATATTAAGGTGA
CGCGTGTGGCCTCGAACACCGAGCGACCCTGCAGCGACCCGCTTAACAGCGTCAACAGCGTGCCGCAGAT
CCCGGGGGGCAATGAGATATGAAAAAGCCTGAACTCACCGCGACGTCTGTCGAGAAGTTTCTGATCGAAA
AGTTCGACAGCGTCTCCGACCTGATGCAGCTCTCGGAGGGCGAAGAATCTCGTGCTTTCAGCTTCGATGT
AGGAGGGCGTGGATATGTCCTGCGGGTAAATAGCTGCGCCGATGGTTTCTACAAAGATCGTTATGTTTAT
CGGCACTTTGCATCGGCCGCGCTCCCGATTCCGGAAGTGCTTGACATTGGGGAATTCAGCGAGAGCCTGA
CCTATTGCATCTCCCGCCGTGCACAGGGTGTCACGTTGCAAGACCTGCCTGAAACCGAACTGCCCGCTGT
TCTGCAGCCGGTCGCGGAGGCCATGGATGCGATCGCTGCGGCCGATCTTAGCCAGACGAGCGGGTTCGGC
CCATTCGGACCGCAAGGAATCGGTCAATACACTACATGGCGTGATTTCATATGCGCGATTGCTGATCCCC
ATGTGTATCACTGGCAAACTGTGATGGACGACACCGTCAGTGCGTCCGTCGCGCAGGCTCTCGATGAGCT
GATGCTTTGGGCCGAGGACTGCCCCGAAGTCCGGCACCTCGTGCACGCGGATTTCGGCTCCAACAATGTC
CTGACGGACAATGGCCGCATAACAGCGGTCATTGACTGGAGCGAGGCGATGTTCGGGGATTCCCAATACG
AGGTCGCCAACATCTTCTTCTGGAGGCCGTGGTTGGCTTGTATGGAGCAGCAGACGCGCTACTTCGAGCG
GAGGCATCCGGAGCTTGCAGGATCGCCGCGGCTCCGGGCGTATATGCTCCGCATTGGTCTTGACCAACTC
TATCAGAGCTTGGTTGACGGCAATTTCGATGATGCAGCTTGGGCGCAGGGTCGATGCGACGCAATCGTCC
GATCCGGAGCCGGGACTGTCGGGCGTACACAAATCGCCCGCAGAAGCGCGGCCGTCTGGACCGATGGCTG
TGTAGAAGTACTCGCCGATAGTGGAAACCGACGCCCCAGCACTCGTCCGGATCGGGAGATGGGGGAGGCT
AACTGAAACACGGAAGGAGACAATACCGGAAGGAACCCGCGCTATGACGGCAATAAAAAGACAGAATAAA
ACGCACGGGTGTTGGGTCGTTTGTTCATAAACGCGGGGTTCGGTCCCAGGGCTGGCACTCTGTCGATACC
CCACCGAGACCCCATTGGGGCCAATACGCCCGCGTTTCTTCCTTTTCCCCACCCCACCCCCCAAGTTCGG
GTGAAGGCCCAGGGCTCGCAGCCAACGTCGGGGCGGCAGGCCCTGCCATAGCCACTGGCCCCGTGGGTTA
GGGACGGGGTCCCCCATGGGGAATGGTTTATGGTTCGTGGGGGTTATTATTTTGGGCGTTGCGTGGGGTC
AGGTCCACGACTGGACTGAGCAGACAGACCCATGGTTTTTGGATGGCCTGGGCATGGACCGCATGTACTG
GCGCGACACGAACACCGGGCGTCTGTGGCTGCCAAACACCCCCGACCCCCAAAAACCACCGCGCGGATTT
CTGGCGTGCCAAGCTAGTCGACCAATTCTCATGTTTGACAGCTTATCATCGCAGATCCGGGCAACGTTGT
TGCCATTGCTGCAGGCGCAGAACTGGTAGGTATGGAAGATCTATACATTGAATCAATATTGGCAATTAGC
CATATTAGTCATTGGTTATATAGCATAAATCAATATTGGCTATTGGCCATTGCATACGTTGTATCTATAT
CATAATATGTACATTTATATTGGCTCATGTCCAATATGACCGCCATGTTGACATTGATTATTGACTAGTT
ATTAATAGTAATCAATTACGGGGTCATTAGTTCATAGCCCATATATGGAGTTCCGCGTTACATAACTTAC
GGTAAATGGCCCGCCTGGCTGACCGCCCAACGACCCCCGCCCATTGACGTCAATAATGACGTATGTTCCC
ATAGTAACGCCAATAGGGACTTTCCATTGACGTCAATGGGTGGAGTATTTACGGTAAACTGCCCACTTGG
CAGTACATCAAGTGTATCATATGCCAAGTCCGCCCCCTATTGACGTCAATGACGGTAAATGGCCCGCCTG
GCATTATGCCCAGTACATGACCTTACGGGACTTTCCTACTTGGCAGTACATCTACGTATTAGTCATCGCT
ATTACCATGGTGATGCGGTTTTGGCAGTACACCAATGGGCGTGGATAGCGGTTTGACTCACGGGGATTTC
CAAGTCTCCACCCCATTGACGTCAATGGGAGTTTGTTTTGGCACCAAAATCAACGGGACTTTCCAAAATG
TCGTAATAACCCCGCCCCGTTGACGCAAATGGGCGGTAGGCGTGTACGGTGGGAGGTCTATATAAGCAGA
GCTCGTTTAGTGAACCGTCAGATCTCTAGAAGCTGGGTACCGCCGCCACCATGGACTGGACCTGGAGGGT
GTTCTGCCTGCTGGCCGTGGCCCCCGGCGCCCACAGCGAAGAGCTACAGAGTGAGCTCTTCGCCAGCACC
AAAGGTCCATCAGTATTCCCACTCGCGCCAAGCTCCAAATCCACAAGCGGGGGGACTGCAGCTCTGGGAT
GCCTCGTCAAAGATTATTTCCCCGAGCCCGTGACTGTGAGTTGGAATTCTGGAGCATTGACCAGTGGCGT
TCACACGTTTCCAGCGGTTCTCCAGTCCTCTGGCTTGTATTCCCTTTCTAGTGTCGTTACCGTCCCATCC
AGCAGTCTTGGCACACAAACTTACATTTGCAATGTAAATCACAAGCCCTCAAATACGAAGGTTGATAAGA
AGGTGGAACCCAAATCATGCGACAAGACACACACTTGTCCCCCTTGCCCTGCACCTGAAGCTGAAGGGGC
GCCCTCTGTGTTTCTGTTTCCACCGAAGCCAAAGGACACGCTTATGATTTCCCGAACACCTGAGGTTACT
TGCGTCGTTGTTGACGTCTCCCATGAAGATCCAGAAGTGAAATTCAATTGGTATGTTGACGGCGTTGAGG
TCCATAATGCGAAGACTAAGCCCCGGGAGGAGCAGTATAACAGCACCTACAGAGTTGTATCCGTGCTTAC
GGTACTTCATCAAGATTGGTTGAACGGGAAAGAGTATAAATGTGCCGTCTCCAATAAGGCTCTGCCTGCG
TCTATTGAAAAGACCATTTCAAAGGCCAAAGGTCAACCCCGGGAGCCCCAAGTATATACATTGCCCCCCT
CTCGAGACGAGTTGACTAAGAATCAAGTCAGCTTGACATGCTTGGTCAAAGGTTTTTACCCTTCAGATAT
AGCGGTAGAGTGGGAGTCCAACGGCCAGCCTGAAAACAACTACAAGACTACCCCCCCTGTCCTGGATAGC
GATGGATCTTTCTTTCTGTATAGTAAACTGACCGTTGATAAGAGTAGATGGCAGCAAGGCAATGTCTTCT
CTTGTTCTGTGATGCACGAGGCTTTGCATAATCACTATACGCAGAAAAGCTTGTCTCTTAGCCCGGGAAA
ATGATAAGGATCCAGACATGATAAGATACATTGATGAGTTTGGACAAACCACAACTAGAATGCAGTGAAA
AAAATGCTTTATTTGTGAAATTTGTGATGCTATTGCTTTATTTGTAACCATTATAAGCTGCAATAAACAA
GTTAACAACAACAATTGCATTCATTTTATGTTTCAGGTTCAGGGGGAGGTGTGGGAGGTTTTTTAAAGCA
AGTAAAACCTCTACAAATGTGGTATGGCTGATTATGATCCGGCTGCCTCGCGCGTTTCGGTGATGACGGT
GAAAACCTCTGACACATGCAGCTCCCGGAGACGGTCACAGCTTGTCTGTAAGCGGATGCCGGGAGCAGAC
AAGCCCGTCAGGGCGCGTCAGCGGGTGTTGGCGGGTGTCGGGGCGCAGCCATGAGGTCGACTCTAGAGGA
TCGATCCCCGCCCCGGACGAACTAAACCTGACTACGACATCTCTGCCCCTTCTTCGCGGGGCAGTGCATG
TAATCCCTTCAGTTGGTTGGTACAACTTGCCAACTGGGCCCTGTTCCACATGTGACACGGGGGGGGACCA
AACACAAAGGGGTTCTCTGACTGTAGTTGACATCCTTATAAATGGATGTGCACATTTGCCAACACTGAGT
GGCTTTCATCCTGGAGCAGACTTTGCAGTCTGTGGACTGCAACACAACATTGCCTTTATGTGTAACTCTT
GGCTGAAGCTCTTACACCAATGCTGGGGGACATGTACCTCCCAGGGGCCCAGGAAGACTACGGGAGGCTA
CACCAACGTCAATCAGAGGGGCCTGTGTAGCTACCGATAAGCGGACCCTCAAGAGGGCATTAGCAATAGT
GTTTATAAGGCCCCCTTGTTAACCCTAAACGGGTAGCATATGCTTCCCGGGTAGTAGTATATACTATCCA
GACTAACCCTAATTCAATAGCATATGTTACCCAACGGGAAGCATATGCTATCGAATTAGGGTTAGTAAAA
GGGTCCTAAGGAACAGCGATATCTCCCACCCCATGAGCTGTCACGGTTTTATTTACATGGGGTCAGGATT
CCACGAGGGTAGTGAACCATTTTAGTCACAAGGGCAGTGGCTGAAGATCAAGGAGCGGGCAGTGAACTCT
CCTGAATCTTCGCCTGCTTCTTCATTCTCCTTCGTTTAGCTAATAGAATAACTGCTGAGTTGTGAACAGT
AAGGTGTATGTGAGGTGCTCGAAAACAAGGTTTCAGGTGACGCCCCCAGAATAAAATTTGGACGGGGGGT
TCAGTGGTGGCATTGTGCTATGACACCAATATAACCCTCACAAACCCCTTGGGCAATAAATACTAGTGTA
GGAATGAAACATTCTGAATATCTTTAACAATAGAAATCCATGGGGTGGGGACAAGCCGTAAAGACTGGAT
GTCCATCTCACACGAATTTATGGCTATGGGCAACACATAATCCTAGTGCAATATGATACTGGGGTTATTA
AGATGTGTCCCAGGCAGGGACCAAGACAGGTGAACCATGTTGTTACACTCTATTTGTAACAAGGGGAAAG
AGAGTGGACGCCGACAGCAGCGGACTCCACTGGTTGTCTCTAACACCCCCGAAAATTAAACGGGGCTCCA
CGCCAATGGGGCCCATAAACAAAGACAAGTGGCCACTCTTTTTTTTGAAATTGTGGAGTGGGGGCACGCG
TCAGCCCCCACACGCCGCCCTGCGGTTTTGGACTGTAAAATAAGGGTGTAATAACTTGGCTGATTGTAAC
CCCGCTAACCACTGCGGTCAAACCACTTGCCCACAAAACCACTAATGGCACCCCGGGGAATACCTGCATA
AGTAGGTGGGCGGGCCAAGATAGGGGCGCGATTGCTGCGATCTGGAGGACAAATTACACACACTTGCGCC
TGAGCGCCAAGCACAGGGTTGTTGGTCCTCATATTCACGAGGTCGCTGAGAGCACGGTGGGCTAATGTTG
CCATGGGTAGCATATACTACCCAAATATCTGGATAGCATATGCTATCCTAATCTATATCTGGGTAGCATA
GGCTATCCTAATCTATATCTGGGTAGCATATGCTATCCTAATCTATATCTGGGTAGTATATGCTATCCTA
ATTTATATCTGGGTAGCATAGGCTATCCTAATCTATATCTGGGTAGCATATGCTATCCTAATCTATATCT
GGGTAGTATATGCTATCCTAATCTGTATCCGGGTAGCATATGCTATCCTAATAGAGATTAGGGTAGTATA
TGCTATCCTAATTTATATCTGGGTAGCATATACTACCCAAATATCTGGATAGCATATGCTATCCTAATCT
ATATCTGGGTAGCATATGCTATCCTAATCTATATCTGGGTAGCATAGGCTATCCTAATCTATATCTGGGT
AGCATATGCTATCCTAATCTATATCTGGGTAGTATATGCTATCCTAATTTATATCTGGGTAGCATAGGCT
ATCCTAATCTATATCTGGGTAGCATATGCTATCCTAATCTATATCTGGGTAGTATATGCTATCCTAATCT
GTATCCGGGTAGCATATGCTATCCTCATGCATATACAGTCAGCATATGATACCCAGTAGTAGAGTGGGAG
TGCTATCCTTTGCATATGCCGCCACCTCCCAAGGGGGCGTGAATTTTCGCTGCTTGTCCTTTTCCTGCTG
GTTGCTCCCATTCTTAGGTGAATTTAAGGAGGCCAGGCTAAAGCCGTCGCATGTCTGATTGCTCACCAGG
TAAATGTCGCTAATGTTTTCCAACGCGAGAAGGTGTTGAGCGCGGAGCTGAGTGACGTGACAACATGGGT
ATGCCCAATTGCCCCATGTTGGGAGGACGAAAATGGTGACAAGACAGATGGCCAGAAATACACCAACAGC
ACGCATGATGTCTACTGGGGATTTATTCTTTAGTGCGGGGGAATACACGGCTTTTAATACGATTGAGGGC
GTCTCCTAACAAGTTACATCACTCCTGCCCTTCCTCACCCTCATCTCCATCACCTCCTTCATCTCCGTCA
TCTCCGTCATCACCCTCCGCGGCAGCCCCTTCCACCATAGGTGGAAACCAGGGAGGCAAATCTACTCCAT
CGTCAAAGCTGCACACAGTCACCCTGATATTGCAGGTAGGAGCGGGCTTTGTCATAACAAGGTCCTTAAT
CGCATCCTTCAAAACCTCAGCAAATATATGAGTTTGTAAAAAGACCATGAAATAACAGACAATGGACTCC
CTTAGCGGGCCAGGTTGTGGGCCGGGTCCAGGGGCCATTCCAAAGGGGAGACGACTCAATGGTGTAAGAC
GACATTGTGGAATAGCAAGGGCAGTTCCTCGCCTTAGGTTGTAAAGGGAGGTCTTACTACCTCCATATAC
GAACACACCGGCGACCCAAGTTCCTTCGTCGGTAGTCCTTTCTACGTGACTCCTAGCCAGGAGAGCTCTT
AAACCTTCTGCAATGTTCTCAAATTTCGGGTTGGAACCTCCTTGACCACGATGCTTTCCAAACCACCCTC
CTTTTTTGCGCCTGCCTCCATCACCCTGACCCCGGGGTCCAGTGCTTGGGCCTTCTCCTGGGTCATCTGC
GGGGCCCTGCTCTATCGCTCCCGGGGGCACGTCAGGCTCACCATCTGGGCCACCTTCTTGGTGGTATTCA
AAATAATCGGCTTCCCCTACAGGGTGGAAAAATGGCCTTCTACCTGGAGGGGGCCTGCGCGGTGGAGACC
CGGATGATGATGACTGACTACTGGGACTCCTGGGCCTCTTTTCTCCACGTCCACGACCTCTCCCCCTGGC
TCTTTCACGACTTCCCCCCCTGGCTCTTTCACGTCCTCTACCCCGGCGGCCTCCACTACCTCCTCGACCC
CGGCCTCCACTACCTCCTCGACCCCGGCCTCCACTGCCTCCTCGACCCCGGCCTCCACCTCCTGCTCCTG
CCCCTCCTGCTCCTGCCCCTCCTCCTGCTCCTGCCCCTCCTGCCCCTCCTGCTCCT
